>Addgene plasmid #13438 | pCS2+ Dsh (Xenopus) | addgene partial sequence | sequence record 19813 | 13438 with SP6
ATTCACCATGGCGGAGACTAAAGTGATTTACCATCTGGATGAGGAGGAGACCCCGTACCTGGTGAAGGTC
CCTGTCCCGGCCACTGACATCCGCCTGAGGGACTTCAAGGCTGCGCTGGGCCGAGGCCACGCCAAATATT
TCTTCAAGGCCATGGACCAAGACTTCGGGGTAGTTAAGGAGGAGATCTCAGATGACAATGCCAAGCTGCC
GTGCTTTAATGGCCGTGTGGTGTCGTGGCTTGTGTCCTCCGAGGGTTCTCAGCCGGATTCTGCACCCCCG
GCCCCTGCTACAGAGGTCAGACCTGAACCCCCCCCTCCTGTTCCACCCCCGATTCCACCACCCCCTGCAG
AGAGAACCAGCGGTATTGGAGATTCCCGGCCTCCCTCCTTTCATCCCAACGTGTCGGGCAGTACTGAGCA
GCTGGATCAGGACAACGAGTCTGTCATCTCCATGCGCAGAGACCGAGTCAGGCGGA
