[The description below was written by a language model from this plasmid's Addgene catalogue record.]
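Description:
pCS2+ Dsh (Xenopus) is a mammalian expression plasmid built on the pCS2+ backbone (about 4.1 kb without insert) and carrying the Xenopus laevis Dishevelled coding sequence, also known as Xdsh and corresponding to the dvl2.L gene, as an insert of roughly 2.2 kb. It is maintained in E. coli as a high-copy plasmid under ampicillin selection. The insert was introduced by restriction cloning, but the record does not identify the 5′ or 3′ sites used. No epitope tag, fusion partner or reporter is listed.

The record gives no feature table, so the regulatory elements are not explicitly documented for this clone. The pCS2+ family of vectors is generally known for driving expression from a strong simian CMV IE94 promoter with an SV40 late polyadenylation signal. It also has an upstream SP6 promoter that allows in vitro transcription of capped sense mRNA. The listing of SP6 and T7 as the flanking sequencing primers fits this layout. Such a design lets the same plasmid serve for transfection into cultured vertebrate cells and as a template for synthetic mRNA for injection into frog or fish embryos or for in vitro translation.

Dishevelled is a cytoplasmic scaffolding protein that relays Wnt signals and antagonises the β-catenin destruction complex. The associated publication concerns the regulation of β-catenin stability by Tcf3 and CK1ε. The plasmid therefore most plausibly serves as a source of Xenopus Dishevelled for studies of Wnt pathway biochemistry, although the record does not spell out the specific experimental use.
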