Addgene plasmid #13438: pCS2+ Dsh (Xenopus)
Depositing lab: Marc Kirschner. Depositing organization: Harvard Medical School. Publication: Physiological regulation of [beta]-catenin stability by Tcf3 and CK1epsilon. Lee E, Salic A, Kirschner MW. J Cell Biol. 2001 Sep 3. 154(5):983-93. 10.1083/jcb.200102074 PubMed 11524435.
Backbone
  Vector backbone: pCS2+
  Backbone size w/o insert (bp): 4095
  Vector type: Mammalian Expression
Growth in bacteria
  Bacterial resistance: Ampicillin, 100 μg/mL
  Growth temperature: 37°C
  Growth strain: DH5alpha
  Copy number: High Copy
Gene/Insert
  Gene/Insert name: Dsh (alt names: Dishevelled; Xdsh)
  Species: X. laevis (frog)
  Insert size (bp): 2211
  Entrez Gene: dvl2.L (a.k.a. XELAEV_18019661mg, dishevelled, dsh, dvl, dvl2, xdd1, xdsh)
  Cloning method: Restriction Enzyme; 5′ cloning site ? (unknown if destroyed); 3′ cloning site ? (unknown if destroyed)
  Sequencing primers: 5′ SP6; 3′ T7
Terms and licenses: Academic/Nonprofit Terms; Industry Terms: Not Available to Industry
How to cite: pCS2+ Dsh (Xenopus) was a gift from Marc Kirschner (Addgene plasmid # 13438 ; http://n2t.net/addgene:13438 ; RRID:Addgene_13438)
